>Addgene plasmid #18578 | T4 Lysozyme V131E | addgene partial sequence | sequence record 24364 | 3primeUP
TANGAAAAAGCCCGCTCATTAGGCGGGCTCAGATCTGCTCATGNTTTGACAGCTTATCATCGATAAGCTT
CGGCAATAAATTCTTGATATGTTTTCATATGTTTCCTTTAAATATTTTAATTAGTAATTGTCTATTCAAG
TAATTGTGAATATACTATCACAATTCCAAGAGAAAGTAAACAGCTTTATAGATTTTTATACGCGTCCCAA
GTGCCAGTTCTAAACGTTGTAATGACTCGTTTTGCGCGATTAGGTGTTTGATTATACCATCTACTTTTAG
CTAAGTTCTCTGCTGCTTCATCCCAGCGTTTTTGTTGAAGCATACGTAAAGAGTTAGTAAATCCTGCCAC
ACCGGTTTCTCCCATTTGGAAAACCATATTAATCAATGCACAGCGACGAACCGCATCAAGAGAATCATAA
ACCGGTTTTAATTTAGCATTTCTCAGAATTCCGCGAACAGCAGCATCAACATCCTGATTAAAGAGTTTTT
CAGCCTCATCTTTTGTAATTACACCATTGCAATTACGCCCAATAGCTTTATCTAATTCAGATTTAGCAGC
ATTAAGTGATGGACTTTTTGTAAGCAAATGACCGATGCCAATAGTGTAATAGCCTTCTGTGTCTTTATAG
ATTTTAAGTCTAAGACCTTCATCTATACGTAACATTTCAAATATATTCATAATACCTCCTAAGCATCGAT
GGATCCTGTTTCCTGTGTGAAATTGTTATCCGCTCACAATTCCACACATTATACGAGCCGATGATTAATT
GTCAACAGGGGGATGGGGAGT
