[The description below was written by a language model from this plasmid's Addgene catalogue record.]
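Description:
T4 Lysozyme V131E is a bacterial expression plasmid built on the pHS1403 backbone (about 5 kb without insert) that carries the bacteriophage T4 lysozyme gene, the product of phage gene e, with a single amino-acid substitution changing valine 131 to glutamate. The insert is roughly 600 bp and was placed between BamHI and HindIII sites, both of which remain intact. According to the depositor's notes, the BamHI site lies 27 bp from the start codon and the HindIII site 115 bp from the stop codon, so the fragment includes short flanking untranslated stretches around the coding region and can be excised or exchanged as a cassette. The plasmid is maintained at high copy number in standard E. coli cloning strains and is selected with ampicillin.

The record does not state which promoter drives expression, what origin of replication the backbone uses, or whether any tags are present, and no feature table is provided, so these details cannot be given here. The catalogue also lists an alternative insert name that differs slightly from the mutation designation, but the recorded mutation is V131E. T4 lysozyme is a small, well-behaved enzyme that hydrolyses bacterial cell-wall peptidoglycan and has long served as a model system for protein folding, stability and structure. A point mutant of this kind would typically be expressed in E. coli to produce protein for assessing how a single substitution affects those properties, although the record gives no explicit statement of purpose.
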