Addgene plasmid #18578: T4 Lysozyme V131E
Depositing lab: Brian Matthews. Depositing organization: University of Oregon.
Backbone
  Vector backbone: pHS1403
  Backbone size w/o insert (bp): 5000
  Vector type: Bacterial Expression
Growth in bacteria
  Bacterial resistance: Ampicillin, 100 μg/mL
  Growth temperature: 37°C
  Growth strain: DH5alpha
  Copy number: High Copy
Gene/Insert
  Gene/Insert name: T4 Lysozyme (alt name: 1131E)
  Species: Bacteriophage T4
  Insert size (bp): 600
  Mutation: V131E
  GenBank ID: NP_049736
  Entrez Gene: e (a.k.a. T4p123)
  Cloning method: Restriction Enzyme; 5′ cloning site BamHI (not destroyed); 3′ cloning site HindIII (not destroyed)
  Sequencing primers: 5′ na; 3′ GGCGTATCACGAGGCCC
Terms and licenses: Academic/Nonprofit Terms; Industry Terms: Not Available to Industry
Depositor comments: The BamHI site is 27 bp from the ATG and the HindIII site is 115 bp from the stop.
How to cite: T4 Lysozyme V131E was a gift from Brian Matthews (Addgene plasmid # 18578 ; http://n2t.net/addgene:18578 ; RRID:Addgene_18578)
